Addgene plasmid #128762: pU6-sgRNA EF1Alpha-puro-T2A-BFP.DIS3L2-1
Purpose: Expresses DIS3L2 gRNA for CRISPRi
Depositing lab: David Bartel. Depositing organization: Whitehead Institute for Biomedical Research. Publication: A Network of Noncoding Regulatory RNAs Acts in the Mammalian Brain. Kleaveland B, Shi CY, Stefano J, Bartel DP. Cell. 2018 Jul 12;174(2):350-362.e17. doi: 10.1016/j.cell.2018.05.022. Epub 2018 Jun 7. PubMed 29887379.
Backbone
  Vector backbone: pSICO derivative
  Backbone size w/o insert (bp): 8888
  Total vector size (bp): 8888
  Vector type: Mammalian Expression, Lentiviral, CRISPR
  Selectable markers: Puromycin
Growth in bacteria
  Bacterial resistance: Ampicillin, 100 μg/mL
  Growth temperature: 30°C
  Growth strain: NEB Stable
  Copy number: Low Copy
Gene/Insert
  Gene/Insert name: DIS3L2 sgRNA #1
  gRNA/shRNA sequence: GTGCAGCACTAGGCGGTGCA
  Species: H. sapiens (human)
  Entrez Gene: DIS3L2 (a.k.a. FAM6A, PRLMNS, hDIS3L2)
  Promoter: mU6
  Cloning method: Restriction Enzyme; 5′ cloning site BstXI (not destroyed); 3′ cloning site BlpI (not destroyed)
  Sequencing primers: 5′ mU6-F
Terms and licenses: Academic/Nonprofit Terms; Industry Terms: Not Available to Industry
How to cite: pU6-sgRNA EF1Alpha-puro-T2A-BFP.DIS3L2-1 was a gift from David Bartel (Addgene plasmid # 128762 ; http://n2t.net/addgene:128762 ; RRID:Addgene_128762)
