[The description below was written by a language model from this plasmid's Addgene catalogue record and pLannotate feature annotations shown in this document.]
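Description:
pU6-sgRNA EF1Alpha-puro-T2A-BFP.DIS3L2-1 is a lentiviral sgRNA expression plasmid, built on a pSICO-derived backbone of about 8.9 kb, that delivers a single guide RNA against human DIS3L2 for CRISPR interference in mammalian cells. In bacteria it is maintained through a ColE1/pUC-type origin and ampicillin resistance (β-lactamase). The catalogue lists it as low copy, although the annotated origin is of the high-copy type.

The viral portion has a CMV enhancer/promoter fused to a truncated HIV-1 5' LTR, which drives genomic RNA production in packaging cells. This is followed by the Ψ packaging signal with a gag fragment, the RRE for Rev-dependent nuclear export, and the cPPT/CTS. A WPRE sits upstream of the 3' LTR to enhance transcript expression.

The payload has two units. According to the catalogue, a mouse U6 promoter drives the DIS3L2 sgRNA #1. The spacer was cloned between BstXI and BlpI sites, both retained, and lies upstream of an S. pyogenes Cas9 guide scaffold, which the feature table annotates as a tracrRNA fragment. The table does not annotate the U6 promoter itself. Downstream, an EF-1α promoter expresses puromycin N-acetyltransferase and TagBFP. The plasmid name indicates the two are joined by a T2A peptide, so transduced cells can be selected with puromycin and tracked by blue fluorescence. Two loxP sites flank the region running from the guide scaffold through TagBFP, a holdover from the pSICO design that would in principle allow Cre-mediated excision.

The plasmid encodes no Cas9, so it is meant for cells that separately express a dCas9-based repressor, where the guide knocks down DIS3L2 transcription.
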