Features (pLannotate 1.2.2; 23 found; start..end, strand, type, name):
      1..380     +  enhancer       CMV enhancer: human cytomegalovirus immediate early enhancer
    381..580     +  promoter       CMV promoter: human cytomegalovirus (CMV) immediate early promoter
    598..778     +  LTR            5' LTR (truncated): truncated 5' long terminal repeat (LTR) from HIV-1
    825..950     +  misc_feature   HIV-1 Ψ: packaging signal of human immunodeficiency virus type 1
    934..1272    +  CDS            HIV-1 gag (fragment): gag protein from human immunodeficiency virus 1; gag
   1447..1680    +  misc_feature   RRE: The Rev response element (RRE) of HIV-1 allows for Rev-dependent mRNA export from the nucleus to the cytoplasm.
   2057..2157    +  CDS            Rev (fragment): human immunodeficiency virus 1 (HIV-1) Rev protein; rev; enhances nuclear export of unspliced and incompletely spliced viral mRNAs
   2207..2324    +  misc_feature   cPPT/CTS: central polypurine tract and central termination sequence of HIV-1
   2577..2610    +  protein_bind   loxP: Cre-mediated recombination occurs in the 8-bp core sequence (GCATACAT). Cre recombinase
   2735..2802    +  misc_RNA       tracrRNA (fragment): trans-activating CRISPR RNA for the Streptococcus pyogenes CRISPR/Cas9 system
   2867..4038    +  promoter       EF-1α promoter: strong constitutive promoter for human elongation factor EF-1α
   4050..4646    +  CDS            PuroR: puromycin N-acetyltransferase; pac from Streptomyces alboniger; confers resistance to puromycin
   4722..5420    +  CDS            TagBFP: monomeric blue fluorescent protein mammalian codon-optimized
   5440..5473    +  protein_bind   loxP: Cre-mediated recombination occurs in the 8-bp core sequence (GCATACAT). Cre recombinase
   5506..5529    +  misc_feature   MCS (fragment): pBluescript multiple cloning site
   5529..6117    +  misc_feature   WPRE: woodchuck hepatitis virus posttranscriptional regulatory element
   6118..6137    +  misc_feature   MCS (fragment): pBluescript multiple cloning site
   6139..6639    +  CDS            nef (fragment): NEF_HV1LA - Experimental evidence at protein level: Swiss-Prot protein existence level 1. Extracellular Nef protein targets CD4(+) T-lymphocytes for apoptosis by interacting with CXCR4 surface receptors. From Human immunodeficiency virus type 1 group M subtype B (isolate Lai) (HIV-1).
   6646..6826    +  LTR            5' LTR (truncated): truncated 5' long terminal repeat (LTR) from HIV-1
   6888..7476    -  rep_origin     ori: high-copy-number ColE1/pMB1/pBR322/pUC origin of replication
   7647..8507    -  CDS            AmpR: β-lactamase; bla; confers resistance to ampicillin, carbenicillin, and related antibiotics
   8508..8612    -  promoter       AmpR promoter: bla
   8671..8723    -  misc_feature   bom (fragment): basis of mobility region from pBR322
>Addgene plasmid #128762 | pU6-sgRNA EF1Alpha-puro-T2A-BFP.DIS3L2-1 | addgene full sequence | sequence record 254169 | Addgene NGS Result
GACATTGATTATTGACTAGTTATTAATAGTAATCAATTACGGGGTCATTAGTTCATAGCCCATATATGGA
GTTCCGCGTTACATAACTTACGGTAAATGGCCCGCCTGGCTGACCGCCCAACGACCCCCGCCCATTGACG
TCAATAATGACGTATGTTCCCATAGTAACGCCAATAGGGACTTTCCATTGACGTCAATGGGTGGAGTATT
TACGGTAAACTGCCCACTTGGCAGTACATCAAGTGTATCATATGCCAAGTACGCCCCCTATTGACGTCAA
TGACGGTAAATGGCCCGCCTGGCATTATGCCCAGTACATGACCTTATGGGACTTTCCTACTTGGCAGTAC
ATCTACGTATTAGTCATCGCTATTACCATGGTGATGCGGTTTTGGCAGTACATCAATGGGCGTGGATAGC
GGTTTGACTCACGGGGATTTCCAAGTCTCCACCCCATTGACGTCAATGGGAGTTTGTTTTGGCACCAAAA
TCAACGGGACTTTCCAAAATGTCGTAACAACTCCGCCCCATTGACGCAAATGGGCGGTAGGCGTGTACGG
TGGGAGGTCTATATAAGCAGCGCGTTTTGCCTGTACTGGGTCTCTCTGGTTAGACCAGATCTGAGCCTGG
GAGCTCTCTGGCTAACTAGGGAACCCACTGCTTAAGCCTCAATAAAGCTTGCCTTGAGTGCTTCAAGTAG
TGTGTGCCCGTCTGTTGTGTGACTCTGGTAACTAGAGATCCCTCAGACCCTTTTAGTCAGTGTGGAAAAT
CTCTAGCAGTGGCGCCCGAACAGGGACTTGAAAGCGAAAGGGAAACCAGAGGAGCTCTCTCGACGCAGGA
CTCGGCTTGCTGAAGCGCGCACGGCAAGAGGCGAGGGGCGGCGACTGGTGAGTACGCCAAAAATTTTGAC
TAGCGGAGGCTAGAAGGAGAGAGATGGGTGCGAGAGCGTCAGTATTAAGCGGGGGAGAATTAGATCGCGA
TGGGAAAAAATTCGGTTAAGGCCAGGGGGAAAGAAAAAATATAAATTAAAACATATAGTATGGGCAAGCA
GGGAGCTAGAACGATTCGCAGTTAATCCTGGCCTGTTAGAAACATCAGAAGGCTGTAGACAAATACTGGG
ACAGCTACAACCATCCCTTCAGACAGGATCAGAAGAACTTAGATCATTATATAATACAGTAGCAACCCTC
TATTGTGTGCATCAAAGGATAGAGATAAAAGACACCAAGGAAGCTTTAGACAAGATAGAGGAAGAGCAAA
ACAAAAGTAAGACCACCGCACAGCAAGCGGCCGGCCGCTGATCTTCAGACCTGGAGGAGGAGATATGAGG
GACAATTGGAGAAGTGAATTATATAAATATAAAGTAGTAAAAATTGAACCATTAGGAGTAGCACCCACCA
AGGCAAAGAGAAGAGTGGTGCAGAGAGAAAAAAGAGCAGTGGGAATAGGAGCTTTGTTCCTTGGGTTCTT
GGGAGCAGCAGGAAGCACTATGGGCGCAGCGTCAATGACGCTGACGGTACAGGCCAGACAATTATTGTCT
GGTATAGTGCAGCAGCAGAACAATTTGCTGAGGGCTATTGAGGCGCAACAGCATCTGTTGCAACTCACAG
TCTGGGGCATCAAGCAGCTCCAGGCAAGAATCCTGGCTGTGGAAAGATACCTAAAGGATCAACAGCTCCT
GGGGATTTGGGGTTGCTCTGGAAAACTCATTTGCACCACTGCTGTGCCTTGGAATGCTAGTTGGAGTAAT
AAATCTCTGGAACAGATTTGGAATCACACGACCTGGATGGAGTGGGACAGAGAAATTAACAATTACACAA
GCTTAATACACTCCTTAATTGAAGAATCGCAAAACCAGCAAGAAAAGAATGAACAAGAATTATTGGAATT
AGATAAATGGGCAAGTTTGTGGAATTGGTTTAACATAACAAATTGGCTGTGGTATATAAAATTATTCATA
ATGATAGTAGGAGGCTTGGTAGGTTTAAGAATAGTTTTTGCTGTACTTTCTATAGTGAATAGAGTTAGGC
AGGGATATTCACCATTATCGTTTCAGACCCACCTCCCAACCCCGAGGGGACCCGACAGGCCCGAAGGAAT
AGAAGAAGAAGGTGGAGAGAGAGACAGAGACAGATCCATTCGATTAGTGAACGGATCGGCACTGCGTGCG
CCAATTCTGCAGACAAATGGCAGTATTCATCCACAATTTTAAAAGAAAAGGGGGGATTGGGGGGTACAGT
GCAGGGGAAAGAATAGTAGACATAATAGCAACAGACATACAAACTAAAGAATTACAAAAACAAATTACAA
AAATTCAAAATTTTCGGGTTTATTACAGGGACAGCAGAGATCCAGTTTGGTTAGTACCGGGCCCGCTCTA
GAGATCCGACGCGCCATCTCTAGGCCCGCGCCGGCCCCCTCGCACGGACTTGTGGGAGAAGCTCGGCTAC
TCCCCTGCCCCGGTTAATTTGCATATAATATTTCCTAGTAACTATAGAGGCTTAATGTGCGATAAAAGAC
AGATAATCTGTTCTTTTTAATACTAGCTACATTTTACATGATAGGCTTGGATTTCTATAACTTCGTATAG
CATACATTATACGAAGTTATAAACAGCACAAAAGGAAACTCACCCTAACTGTAAAGTAATTGTGTGTTTT
GAGACTATAAGTATCCCTTGGAGAACCACCTTGTTGGTGCAGCACTAGGCGGTGCAGTTTAAGAGCTAAG
CTGGAAACAGCATAGCAAGTTTAAATAAGGCTAGTCCGTTATCAACTTGAAAAAGTGGCACCGAGTCGGT
GCTTTTTTTCTCGAGTACTAGGATCCATTAGGCGGCCGCGTGGATAACCGTATTACCGCCATGCATGTGC
CCGTCAGTGGGCAGAGCGCACATCGCCCACAGTCCCCGAGAAGTTGGGGGGAGGGGTCGGCAATTGAACC
GGTGCCTAGAGAAGGTGGCGCGGGGTAAACTGGGAAAGTGATGTCGTGTACTGGCTCCGCCTTTTTCCCG
AGGGTGGGGGAGAACCGTATATAAGTGCAGTAGTCGCCGTGAACGTTCTTTTTCGCAACGGGTTTGCCGC
CAGAACACAGGTAAGTGCCGTGTGTGGTTCCCGCGGGCCTGGCCTCTTTACGGGTTATGGCCCTTGCGTG
CCTTGAATTACTTCCACCTGGCTGCAGTACGTGATTCTTGATCCCGAGCTTCGGGTTGGAAGTGGGTGGG
AGAGTTCGAGGCCTTGCGCTTAAGGAGCCCCTTCGCCTCGTGCTTGAGTTGAGGCCTGGCCTGGGCGCTG
GGGCCGCCGCGTGCGAATCTGGTGGCACCTTCGCGCCTGTCTCGCTGCTTTCGATAAGTCTCTAGCCATT
TAAAATTTTTGATGACCTGCTGCGACGCTTTTTTTCTGGCAAGATAGTCTTGTAAATGCGGGCCAAGATC
TGCACACTGGTATTTCGGTTTTTGGGGCCGCGGGCGGCGACGGGGCCCGTGCGTCCCAGCGCACATGTTC
GGCGAGGCGGGGCCTGCGAGCGCGGCCACCGAGAATCGGACGGGGGTAGTCTCAAGCTGGCCGGCCTGCT
CTGGTGCCTGGCCTCGCGCCGCCGTGTATCGCCCCGCCCTGGGCGGCAAGGCTGGCCCGGTCGGCACCAG
TTGCGTGAGCGGAAAGATGGCCGCTTCCCGGCCCTGCTGCAGGGAGCTCAAAATGGAGGACGCGGCGCTC
GGGAGAGCGGGCGGGTGAGTCACCCACACAAAGGAAAAGGGCCTTTCCGTCCTCAGCCGTCGCTTCATGT
GACTCCACGGAGTACCGGGCGCCGTCCAGGCACCTCGATTAGTTCTCGCGCTTTTGGAGTACGTCGTCTT
TAGGTTGGGGGGAGGGGTTTTATGCGATGGAGTTTCCCCACACTGAGTGGGTGGAGACTGAAGTTAGGCC
AGCTTGGCACTTGATGTAATTCTCCTTGGAATTTGCCCTTTTTGAGTTTGGATCTTGGTTCATTCTCAAG
CCTCAGACAGTGGTTCAAAGTTTTTTTCTTCCATTTCAGGTGTCGTGAGCTAGCCCACCATGACCGAGTA
CAAGCCCACGGTGCGCCTCGCCACCCGCGACGACGTCCCCCGGGCCGTACGCACCCTCGCCGCCGCGTTC
GCCGACTACCCCGCCACGCGCCACACCGTCGACCCGGACCGCCACATCGAGCGGGTCACCGAGCTGCAAG
AACTCTTCCTCACGCGCGTCGGGCTCGACATCGGCAAGGTGTGGGTCGCGGACGACGGCGCCGCGGTGGC
GGTCTGGACCACGCCGGAGAGCGTCGAAGCGGGGGCGGTGTTCGCCGAGATCGGCCCGCGCATGGCCGAG
TTGAGCGGTTCCCGGCTGGCCGCGCAGCAACAGATGGAAGGCCTCCTGGCGCCGCACCGGCCCAAGGAGC
CCGCGTGGTTCCTGGCCACCGTCGGCGTCTCGCCCGACCACCAGGGCAAGGGTCTGGGCAGCGCCGTCGT
GCTCCCCGGAGTGGAGGCGGCCGAGCGCGCCGGGGTGCCCGCCTTCCTGGAGACCTCCGCGCCCCGCAAC
CTCCCCTTCTACGAGCGGCTCGGCTTCACCGTCACCGCCGACGTCGAGGTGCCCGAAGGACCGCGCACCT
GGTGCATGACCCGCAAGCCCGGTGCCGGATCGGGAGAGGGCAGAGGAAGTCTGCTAACATGCGGTGACGT
CGAGGAGAATCCTGGCCCACCGGTCGCCACCAGCGAGCTGATTAAGGAGAACATGCACATGAAGCTGTAC
ATGGAGGGCACCGTGGACAACCATCACTTCAAGTGCACATCCGAGGGCGAAGGCAAGCCCTACGAGGGCA
CCCAGACCATGAGAATCAAGGTGGTCGAGGGCGGCCCTCTCCCCTTCGCCTTCGACATCCTGGCTACTAG
CTTCCTCTACGGCAGCAAGACCTTCATCAACCACACCCAGGGCATCCCCGACTTCTTCAAGCAGTCCTTC
CCTGAGGGCTTCACATGGGAGAGAGTCACCACATACGAAGACGGGGGCGTGCTGACCGCTACCCAGGACA
CCAGCCTCCAGGACGGCTGCCTCATCTACAACGTCAAGATCAGAGGGGTGAACTTCACATCCAACGGCCC
TGTGATGCAGAAGAAAACACTCGGCTGGGAGGCCTTCACCGAGACGCTGTACCCCGCTGACGGCGGCCTG
GAAGGCAGAAACGACATGGCCCTGAAGCTCGTGGGCGGGAGCCATCTGATCGCAAACATCAAGACCACAT
ATAGATCCAAGAAACCCGCTAAGAACCTCAAGATGCCTGGCGTCTACTATGTGGACTACAGACTGGAAAG
AATCAAGGAGGCCAACAACGAGACCTACGTCGAGCAGCACGAGGTGGCAGTGGCCAGATACTGCGACCTC
CCTAGCAAACTGGGGCACAAGCTTAATTAAGAATTCGTCGAGGGACCTAATAACTTCGTATAGCATACAT
TATACGAAGTTATACATGTTTAAGGGTTCCGGTTCCACTAGGTACAATTCGATATCAAGCTTATCGATAA
TCAACCTCTGGATTACAAAATTTGTGAAAGATTGACTGGTATTCTTAACTATGTTGCTCCTTTTACGCTA
TGTGGATACGCTGCTTTAATGCCTTTGTATCATGCTATTGCTTCCCGTATGGCTTTCATTTTCTCCTCCT
TGTATAAATCCTGGTTGCTGTCTCTTTATGAGGAGTTGTGGCCCGTTGTCAGGCAACGTGGCGTGGTGTG
CACTGTGTTTGCTGACGCAACCCCCACTGGTTGGGGCATTGCCACCACCTGTCAGCTCCTTTCCGGGACT
TTCGCTTTCCCCCTCCCTATTGCCACGGCGGAACTCATCGCCGCCTGCCTTGCCCGCTGCTGGACAGGGG
CTCGGCTGTTGGGCACTGACAATTCCGTGGTGTTGTCGGGGAAATCATCGTCCTTTCCTTGGCTGCTCGC
CTGTGTTGCCACCTGGATTCTGCGCGGGACGTCCTTCTGCTACGTCCCTTCGGCCCTCAATCCAGCGGAC
CTTCCTTCCCGCGGCCTGCTGCCGGCTCTGCGGCCTCTTCCGCGTCTTCGCCTTCGCCCTCAGACGAGTC
GGATCTCCCTTTGGGCCGCCTCCCCGCATCGATACCGTCGACCTCGATCGAGACCTAGAAAAACATGGAG
CAATCACAAGTAGCAATACAGCAGCTACCAATGCTGATTGTGCCTGGCTAGAAGCACAAGAGGAGGAGGA
GGTGGGTTTTCCAGTCACACCTCAGGTACCTTTAAGACCAATGACTTACAAGGCAGCTGTAGATCTTAGC
CACTTTTTAAAAGAAAAGGGGGGACTGGAAGGGCTAATTCACTCCCAACGAAGACAAGATATCCTTGATC
TGTGGATCTACCACACACAAGGCTACTTCCCTGATTGGCAGAACTACACACCAGGGCCAGGGATCAGATA
TCCACTGACCTTTGGATGGTGCTACAAGCTAGTACCAGTTGAGCAAGAGAAGGTAGAAGAAGCCAATGAA
GGAGAGAACACCCGCTTGTTACACCCTGTGAGCCTGCATGGGATGGATGACCCGGAGAGAGAAGTATTAG
AGTGGAGGTTTGACAGCCGCCTAGCATTTCATCACATGGCCCGAGAGCTGCATCCGGACTGTACTGGGTC
TCTCTGGTTAGACCAGATCTGAGCCTGGGAGCTCTCTGGCTAACTAGGGAACCCACTGCTTAAGCCTCAA
TAAAGCTTGCCTTGAGTGCTTCAAGTAGTGTGTGCCCGTCTGTTGTGTGACTCTGGTAACTAGAGATCCC
TCAGACCCTTTTAGTCAGTGTGGAAAATCTCTAGCAGCATGTGAGCAAAAGGCCAGCAAAAGGCCAGGAA
CCGTAAAAAGGCCGCGTTGCTGGCGTTTTTCCATAGGCTCCGCCCCCCTGACGAGCATCACAAAAATCGA
CGCTCAAGTCAGAGGTGGCGAAACCCGACAGGACTATAAAGATACCAGGCGTTTCCCCCTGGAAGCTCCC
TCGTGCGCTCTCCTGTTCCGACCCTGCCGCTTACCGGATACCTGTCCGCCTTTCTCCCTTCGGGAAGCGT
GGCGCTTTCTCATAGCTCACGCTGTAGGTATCTCAGTTCGGTGTAGGTCGTTCGCTCCAAGCTGGGCTGT
GTGCACGAACCCCCCGTTCAGCCCGACCGCTGCGCCTTATCCGGTAACTATCGTCTTGAGTCCAACCCGG
TAAGACACGACTTATCGCCACTGGCAGCAGCCACTGGTAACAGGATTAGCAGAGCGAGGTATGTAGGCGG
TGCTACAGAGTTCTTGAAGTGGTGGCCTAACTACGGCTACACTAGAAGAACAGTATTTGGTATCTGCGCT
CTGCTGAAGCCAGTTACCTTCGGAAAAAGAGTTGGTAGCTCTTGATCCGGCAAACAAACCACCGCTGGTA
GCGGTGGTTTTTTTGTTTGCAAGCAGCAGATTACGCGCAGAAAAAAAGGATCTCAAGAAGATCCTTTGAT
CTTTTCTACGGGGTCTGACGCTCAGTGGAACGAAAACTCACGTTAAGGGATTTTGGTCATGAGATTATCA
AAAAGGATCTTCACCTAGATCCTTTTAAATTAAAAATGAAGTTTTAAATCAATCTAAAGTATATATGAGT
AAACTTGGTCTGACAGTTACCAATGCTTAATCAGTGAGGCACCTATCTCAGCGATCTGTCTATTTCGTTC
ATCCATAGTTGCCTGACTCCCCGTCGTGTAGATAACTACGATACGGGAGGGCTTACCATCTGGCCCCAGT
GCTGCAATGATACCGCGAGACCCACGCTCACCGGCTCCAGATTTATCAGCAATAAACCAGCCAGCCGGAA
GGGCCGAGCGCAGAAGTGGTCCTGCAACTTTATCCGCCTCCATCCAGTCTATTAATTGTTGCCGGGAAGC
TAGAGTAAGTAGTTCGCCAGTTAATAGTTTGCGCAACGTTGTTGCCATTGCTACAGGCATCGTGGTGTCA
CGCTCGTCGTTTGGTATGGCTTCATTCAGCTCCGGTTCCCAACGATCAAGGCGAGTTACATGATCCCCCA
TGTTGTGCAAAAAAGCGGTTAGCTCCTTCGGTCCTCCGATCGTTGTCAGAAGTAAGTTGGCCGCAGTGTT
ATCACTCATGGTTATGGCAGCACTGCATAATTCTCTTACTGTCATGCCATCCGTAAGATGCTTTTCTGTG
ACTGGTGAGTACTCAACCAAGTCATTCTGAGAATAGTGTATGCGGCGACCGAGTTGCTCTTGCCCGGCGT
CAATACGGGATAATACCGCGCCACATAGCAGAACTTTAAAAGTGCTCATCATTGGAAAACGTTCTTCGGG
GCGAAAACTCTCAAGGATCTTACCGCTGTTGAGATCCAGTTCGATGTAACCCACTCGTGCACCCAACTGA
TCTTCAGCATCTTTTACTTTCACCAGCGTTTCTGGGTGAGCAAAAACAGGAAGGCAAAATGCCGCAAAAA
AGGGAATAAGGGCGACACGGAAATGTTGAATACTCATACTCTTCCTTTTTCAATATTATTGAAGCATTTA
TCAGGGTTATTGTCTCATGAGCGGATACATATTTGAATGTATTTAGAAAAATAAACAAATAGGGGTTCCG
CGCACATTTCCCCGAAAAGTGCCACCTGACGTCGACGGATCGGGAGATCTCCCGATCCCCTATGGTGCAC
TCTCAGTACAATCTGCTCTGATGCCGCATAGTTAAGCCAGTATCTGCTCCCTGCTTGTGTGTTGGAGGTC
GCTGAGTAGTGCGCGAGCAAAATTTAAGCTACAACAAGGCAAGGCTTGACCGACAATTGCATGAAGAATC
TGCTTAGGGTTAGGCGTTTTGCGCTGCTTCGCGATGTACGGGCCAGATATACGCGTT
